>Addgene plasmid #167334 | pCDH_CMV_HMGA_mKate2 | addgene full sequence | sequence record 329666 | Addgene NGS Result
CATACTCTTCCTTTTTCAATATTATTGAAGCATTTATCAGGGTTATTGTCTCATGAGCGGATACATATTT
GAATGTATTTAGAAAAATAAACAAATAGGGGTTCCGCGCACATTTCCCCGAAAAGTGCCACCTGACGTCT
AAGAAACCATTATTATCATGACATTAACCTATAAAAATAGGCGTATCACGAGGCCCTTTCGTCTCGCGCG
TTTCGGTGATGACGGTGAAAACCTCTGACACATGCAGCTCCCGGAGACGGTCACAGCTTGTCTGTAAGCG
GATGCCGGGAGCAGACAAGCCCGTCAGGGCGCGTCAGCGGGTGTTGGCGGGTGTCGGGGCTGGCTTAACT
ATGCGGCATCAGAGCAGATTGTACTGAGAGTGCACCATATGCGGTGTGAAATACCGCACAGATGCGTAAG
GAGAAAATACCGCATCAGGCGCCATTCGCCATTCAGGCTGCGCAACTGTTGGGAAGGGCGATCGGTGCGG
GCCTCTTCGCTATTACGCCAGCTGGCGAAAGGGGGATGTGCTGCAAGGCGATTAAGTTGGGTAACGCCAG
GGTTTTCCCAGTCACGACGTTGTAAAACGACGGCCAGTGCCAAGCTGACGCGTGTAGTCTTATGCAATAC
TCTTGTAGTCTTGCAACATGGTAACGATGAGTTAGCAACATGCCTTACAAGGAGAGAAAAAGCACCGTGC
ATGCCGATTGGTGGAAGTAAGGTGGTACGATCGTGCCTTATTAGGAAGGCAACAGACGGGTCTGACATGG
ATTGGACGAACCACTGAATTGCCGCATTGCAGAGATATTGTATTTAAGTGCCTAGCTCGATACATAAACG
GGTCTCTCTGGTTAGACCAGATCTGAGCCTGGGAGCTCTCTGGCTAACTAGGGAACCCACTGCTTAAGCC
TCAATAAAGCTTGCCTTGAGTGCTTCAAGTAGTGTGTGCCCGTCTGTTGTGTGACTCTGGTAACTAGAGA
TCCCTCAGACCCTTTTAGTCAGTGTGGAAAATCTCTAGCAGTGGCGCCCGAACAGGGACTTGAAAGCGAA
AGGGAAACCAGAGGAGCTCTCTCGACGCAGGACTCGGCTTGCTGAAGCGCGCACGGCAAGAGGCGAGGGG
CGGCGACTGGTGAGTACGCCAAAAATTTTGACTAGCGGAGGCTAGAAGGAGAGAGATGGGTGCGAGAGCG
TCAGTATTAAGCGGGGGAGAATTAGATCGCGATGGGAAAAAATTCGGTTAAGGCCAGGGGGAAAGAAAAA
ATATAAATTAAAACATATAGTATGGGCAAGCAGGGAGCTAGAACGATTCGCAGTTAATCCTGGCCTGTTA
GAAACATCAGAAGGCTGTAGACAAATACTGGGACAGCTACAACCATCCCTTCAGACAGGATCAGAAGAAC
TTAGATCATTATATAATACAGTAGCAACCCTCTATTGTGTGCATCAAAGGATAGAGATAAAAGACACCAA
GGAAGCTTTAGACAAGATAGAGGAAGAGCAAAACAAAAGTAAGACCACCGCACAGCAAGCGGCCACTGAT
CTTCAGACCTGGAGGAGGAGATATGAGGGACAATTGGAGAAGTGAATTATATAAATATAAAGTAGTAAAA
ATTGAACCATTAGGAGTAGCACCCACCAAGGCAAAGAGAAGAGTGGTGCAGAGAGAAAAAAGAGCAGTGG
GAATAGGAGCTTTGTTCCTTGGGTTCTTGGGAGCAGCAGGAAGCACTATGGGCGCAGCGTCAATGACGCT
GACGGTACAGGCCAGACAATTATTGTCTGGTATAGTGCAGCAGCAGAACAATTTGCTGAGGGCTATTGAG
GCGCAACAGCATCTGTTGCAACTCACAGTCTGGGGCATCAAGCAGCTCCAGGCAAGAATCCTGGCTGTGG
AAAGATACCTAAAGGATCAACAGCTCCTGGGGATTTGGGGTTGCTCTGGAAAACTCATTTGCACCACTGC
TGTGCCTTGGAATGCTAGTTGGAGTAATAAATCTCTGGAACAGATTTGGAATCACACGACCTGGATGGAG
TGGGACAGAGAAATTAACAATTACACAAGCTTAATACACTCCTTAATTGAAGAATCGCAAAACCAGCAAG
AAAAGAATGAACAAGAATTATTGGAATTAGATAAATGGGCAAGTTTGTGGAATTGGTTTAACATAACAAA
TTGGCTGTGGTATATAAAATTATTCATAATGATAGTAGGAGGCTTGGTAGGTTTAAGAATAGTTTTTGCT
GTACTTTCTATAGTGAATAGAGTTAGGCAGGGATATTCACCATTATCGTTTCAGACCCACCTCCCAACCC
CGAGGGGACCCGACAGGCCCGAAGGAATAGAAGAAGAAGGTGGAGAGAGAGACAGAGACAGATCCATTCG
ATTAGTGAACGGATCTCGACGGTATCGGTTAACTTTTAAAAGAAAAGGGGGGATTGGGGGGTACAGTGCA
GGGGAAAGAATAGTAGACATAATAGCAACAGACATACAAACTAAAGAATTACAAAAACAAATTACAAAAT
TCAAAATTTTATCGATACTAGTATTATGCCCAGTACATGACCTTATGGGACTTTCCTACTTGGCAGTACA
TCTACGTATTAGTCATCGCTATTACCATGGTGATGCGGTTTTGGCAGTACATCAATGGGCGTGGATAGCG
GTTTGACTCACGGGGATTTCCAAGTCTCCACCCCATTGACGTCAATGGGAGTTTGTTTTGGCACCAAAAT
CAACGGGACTTTCCAAAATGTCGTAACAACTCCGCCCCATTGACGCAAATGGGCGGTAGGCGTGTACGGT
GGGAGGTTTATATAAGCAGAGCTCGTTTAGTGAACCGTCAGATCGCCTGGAGACGCCATCCACGCTGTTT
TGACCTCCATAGAAGATTCTAGAATGGCGTTTCTCCGAAGCATGTGGGGCGTGCTGAGTGCCCTGGGAAG
GTCTGGAGCAGAGCTGTGCACCGGCTGTGGAAGTCGACTGCGCTCCCCCTTCAGTTTTGTGTATTTACCG
AGGTGGTTTTCATCTGTCTTGGCAAGTTGTCCAAAGAAACCTGTAAGTTCTTACCTTCGATTTTCTAAAG
AACAACTACCCATATTTAAAGCTCAGAACCCAGATGCAAAAACTACAGAACTAATTAGAAGAATTGCCCA
GCGTTGGAGGGAACTTCCTGATTCAAAGAAAAAAATATATCAAGATGCTTATAGGGCGGAGTGGCAGGTA
TATAAAGAAGAGATAAGCAGATTTAAAGAACAGCTAACTGGAGGAAGTGGTGCTAGCCCCGGGATGGTGA
GCGAGCTGATTAAGGAGAACATGCACATGAAGCTGTACATGGAGGGCACCGTGAACAACCACCACTTCAA
GTGCACATCCGAGGGCGAAGGCAAGCCCTACGAGGGCACCCAGACCATGAGAATCAAGGCGGTCGAGGGC
GGCCCTCTCCCCTTCGCCTTCGACATCCTGGCTACCAGCTTCATGTACGGCAGCAAAACCTTCATCAACC
ACACCCAGGGCATCCCCGACTTCTTTAAGCAGTCCTTCCCCGAGGGCTTCACATGGGAGAGAGTCACCAC
ATACGAAGACGGGGGCGTGCTGACCGCTACCCAGGACACCAGCCTCCGGGACGGCTGCCTCATCTACAAC
GTCAAGATCAGAGGGGTGAACTTCCCATCCAACGGCCCTGTGATGCAGAAGAAAACACTCGGCTGGGAGG
CCTCCACCGAGACCCTGTACCCCGCTGACGGCGGCCTGGAAGGCAGAGCCGACATGGCCCTGAAGCTCGT
GGGCGGGGGCCACCTGATCTGCAACTTGAAGACCACATACAGATCCAAGAAACCCGCTAAGAACCTCAAG
ATGCCCGGCGTCTACTATGTGGACAGAAGACTGGAAAGAATCAAGGAGGCCGACAAAGAGACCTACGTCG
AGCAGCACGAGGTGGCTGTGGCCAGATACTGCGACCTCCCTAGCAAACTGGGGCACAGATGAGAATTCGT
CGACAATCAACCTCTGGATTACAAAATTTGTGAAAGATTGACTGGTATTCTTAACTATGTTGCTCCTTTT
ACGCTATGTGGATACGCTGCTTTAATGCCTTTGTATCATGCTATTGCTTCCCGTATGGCTTTCATTTTCT
CCTCCTTGTATAAATCCTGGTTGCTGTCTCTTTATGAGGAGTTGTGGCCCGTTGTCAGGCAACGTGGCGT
GGTGTGCACTGTGTTTGCTGACGCAACCCCCACTGGTTGGGGCATTGCCACCACCTGTCAGCTCCTTTCC
GGGACTTTCGCTTTCCCCCTCCCTATTGCCACGGCGGAACTCATCGCCGCCTGCCTTGCCCGCTGCTGGA
CAGGGGCTCGGCTGTTGGGCACTGACAATTCCGTGGTGTTGTCGGGGAAATCATCGTCCTTTCCTTGGCT
GCTCGCCTGTGTTGCCACCTGGATTCTGCGCGGGACGTCCTTCTGCTACGTCCCTTCGGCCCTCAATCCA
GCGGACCTTCCTTCCCGCGGCCTGCTGCCGGCTCTGCGGCCTCTTCCGCGTCTTCGCCTTCGCCCTCAGA
CGAGTCGGATCTCCCTTTGGGCCGCCTCCCCGCCTGGTACCTTTAAGACCAATGACTTACAAGGCAGCTG
TAGATCTTAGCCACTTTTTAAAAGAAAAGGGGGGACTGGAAGGGCTAATTCACTCCCAACGAAGATAAGA
TCTGCTTTTTGCTTGTACTGGGTCTCTCTGGTTAGACCAGATCTGAGCCTGGGAGCTCTCTGGCTAACTA
GGGAACCCACTGCTTAAGCCTCAATAAAGCTTGCCTTGAGTGCTTCAAGTAGTGTGTGCCCGTCTGTTGT
GTGACTCTGGTAACTAGAGATCCCTCAGACCCTTTTAGTCAGTGTGGAAAATCTCTAGCAGTAGTAGTTC
ATGTCATCTTATTATTCAGTATTTATAACTTGCAAAGAAATGAATATCAGAGAGTGAGAGGAACTTGTTT
ATTGCAGCTTATAATGGTTACAAATAAAGCAATAGCATCACAAATTTCACAAATAAAGCATTTTTTTCAC
TGCATTCTAGTTGTGGTTTGTCCAAACTCATCAATGTATCTTATCATGTCTGGCTCTAGCTATCCCGCCC
CTAACTCCGCCCATCCCGCCCCTAACTCCGCCCAGTTCCGCCCATTCTCCGCCCCATGGCTGACTAATTT
TTTTTATTTATGCAGAGGCCGAGGCCGCCTCGGCCTCTGAGCTATTCCAGAAGTAGTGAGGAGGCTTTTT
TGGAGGCCTAGACTTTTGCAGAGACCAAATTCGTAATCATGTCATAGCTGTTTCCTGTGTGAAATTGTTA
TCCGCTCACAATTCCACACAACATACGAGCCGGAAGCATAAAGTGTAAAGCCTGGGGTGCCTAATGAGTG
AGCTAACTCACATTAATTGCGTTGCGCTCACTGCCCGCTTTCCAGTCGGGAAACCTGTCGTGCCAGCTGC
ATTAATGAATCGGCCAACGCGCGGGGAGAGGCGGTTTGCGTATTGGGCGCTCTTCCGCTTCCTCGCTCAC
TGACTCGCTGCGCTCGGTCGTTCGGCTGCGGCGAGCGGTATCAGCTCACTCAAAGGCGGTAATACGGTTA
TCCACAGAATCAGGGGATAACGCAGGAAAGAACATGTGAGCAAAAGGCCAGCAAAAGGCCAGGAACCGTA
AAAAGGCCGCGTTGCTGGCGTTTTTCCATAGGCTCCGCCCCCCTGACGAGCATCACAAAAATCGACGCTC
AAGTCAGAGGTGGCGAAACCCGACAGGACTATAAAGATACCAGGCGTTTCCCCCTGGAAGCTCCCTCGTG
CGCTCTCCTGTTCCGACCCTGCCGCTTACCGGATACCTGTCCGCCTTTCTCCCTTCGGGAAGCGTGGCGC
TTTCTCATAGCTCACGCTGTAGGTATCTCAGTTCGGTGTAGGTCGTTCGCTCCAAGCTGGGCTGTGTGCA
CGAACCCCCCGTTCAGCCCGACCGCTGCGCCTTATCCGGTAACTATCGTCTTGAGTCCAACCCGGTAAGA
CACGACTTATCGCCACTGGCAGCAGCCACTGGTAACAGGATTAGCAGAGCGAGGTATGTAGGCGGTGCTA
CAGAGTTCTTGAAGTGGTGGCCTAACTACGGCTACACTAGAAGAACAGTATTTGGTATCTGCGCTCTGCT
GAAGCCAGTTACCTTCGGAAAAAGAGTTGGTAGCTCTTGATCCGGCAAACAAACCACCGCTGGTAGCGGT
GGTTTTTTTGTTTGCAAGCAGCAGATTACGCGCAGAAAAAAAGGATCTCAAGAAGATCCTTTGATCTTTT
CTACGGGGTCTGACGCTCAGTGGAACGAAAACTCACGTTAAGGGATTTTGGTCATGAGATTATCAAAAAG
GATCTTCACCTAGATCCTTTTAAATTAAAAATGAAGTTTTAAATCAATCTAAAGTATATATGAGTAAACT
TGGTCTGACAGTTACCAATGCTTAATCAGTGAGGCACCTATCTCAGCGATCTGTCTATTTCGTTCATCCA
TAGTTGCCTGACTCCCCGTCGTGTAGATAACTACGATACGGGAGGGCTTACCATCTGGCCCCAGTGCTGC
AATGATACCGCGAGACCCACGCTCACCGGCTCCAGATTTATCAGCAATAAACCAGCCAGCCGGAAGGGCC
GAGCGCAGAAGTGGTCCTGCAACTTTATCCGCCTCCATCCAGTCTATTAATTGTTGCCGGGAAGCTAGAG
TAAGTAGTTCGCCAGTTAATAGTTTGCGCAACGTTGTTGCCATTGCTACAGGCATCGTGGTGTCACGCTC
GTCGTTTGGTATGGCTTCATTCAGCTCCGGTTCCCAACGATCAAGGCGAGTTACATGATCCCCCATGTTG
TGCAAAAAAGCGGTTAGCTCCTTCGGTCCTCCGATCGTTGTCAGAAGTAAGTTGGCCGCAGTGTTATCAC
TCATGGTTATGGCAGCACTGCATAATTCTCTTACTGTCATGCCATCCGTAAGATGCTTTTCTGTGACTGG
TGAGTACTCAACCAAGTCATTCTGAGAATAGTGTATGCGGCGACCGAGTTGCTCTTGCCCGGCGTCAATA
CGGGATAATACCGCGCCACATAGCAGAACTTTAAAAGTGCTCATCATTGGAAAACGTTCTTCGGGGCGAA
AACTCTCAAGGATCTTACCGCTGTTGAGATCCAGTTCGATGTAACCCACTCGTGCACCCAACTGATCTTC
AGCATCTTTTACTTTCACCAGCGTTTCTGGGTGAGCAAAAACAGGAAGGCAAAATGCCGCAAAAAAGGGA
ATAAGGGCGACACGGAAATGTTGAATACT
Features (pLannotate 1.2.2; 26 found; start..end, strand, type, name):
      4..108     -  promoter       AmpR promoter: bla
    203..238     +  CDS            rop (fragment): Rop protein, which maintains plasmids at low copy number; rop
    340..439     +  misc_feature   bom (fragment): basis of mobility region from pBR322
    445..599     -  CDS            lacZα (fragment): LacZα fragment of β-galactosidase; lacZ fragment
    613..839     +  promoter       RSV promoter: Rous sarcoma virus enhancer/promoter
    840..1020    +  LTR            5' LTR (truncated): truncated 5' long terminal repeat (LTR) from HIV-1
   1067..1192    +  misc_feature   HIV-1 Ψ: packaging signal of human immunodeficiency virus type 1
   1176..1514    +  CDS            HIV-1 gag (fragment): gag protein from human immunodeficiency virus 1; gag
   1685..1918    +  misc_feature   RRE: The Rev response element (RRE) of HIV-1 allows for Rev-dependent mRNA export from the nucleus to the cytoplasm.
   2295..2395    +  CDS            Rev (fragment): human immunodeficiency virus 1 (HIV-1) Rev protein; rev; enhances nuclear export of unspliced and incompletely spliced viral mRNAs
   2414..2530    +  misc_feature   cPPT/CTS: central polypurine tract and central termination sequence of HIV-1
   2543..2619    +  enhancer       CMV enhancer (fragment): human cytomegalovirus immediate early enhancer
   2620..2823    +  promoter       CMV promoter: human cytomegalovirus (CMV) immediate early promoter
   2894..3322    +  CDS            TFAM (fragment): TFAM_HUMAN - Also known as TCF6, TCF6L2. Experimental evidence at protein level: Swiss-Prot protein existence level 1. Binds to the mitochondrial light strand promoter and functions in mitochondrial transcription regulation (PubMed:29445193, PubMed:32183942). Component of the mitochondrial transcription initiation complex, composed at least of TFB2M, TFAM and POLRMT that is required for basal transcription of mitochondrial DNA (PubMed:29149603). In this complex, TFAM recruits POLRMT to a specific promoter whereas TFB2M induces structural changes in POLRMT to enable promoter opening and trappin
   3284..3982    +  CDS            mKate2: monomeric far-red fluorescent protein (Shcherbo et al., 2009) mammalian codon-optimized
   3995..4583    +  misc_feature   WPRE: woodchuck hepatitis virus posttranscriptional regulatory element
   4578..4685    +  CDS            nef (fragment): NEF_SIVS4 - Experimental evidence at protein level: Swiss-Prot protein existence level 1. Interferes with TCR signaling from the cell membrane. Interacts with CD247/TCRZ (TCR zeta chain) and exert potent down- regulation of cell surface TCR/CD3 complexes. From Simian immunodeficiency virus (isolate F236/smH4) (SIV-sm) (Simian immunodeficiency virus sooty mangabey monkey).
   4710..4890    +  LTR            5' LTR (truncated): truncated 5' long terminal repeat (LTR) from HIV-1
   4962..5083    +  polyA_signal   SV40 poly(A) signal: SV40 polyadenylation signal
   5123..5258    +  rep_origin     SV40 ori: SV40 origin of replication
   5315..5331    -  protein_bind   lac operator: The lac repressor binds to the lac operator to inhibit transcription in E. coli. This inhibition can be relieved by adding lactose or isopropyl-β-D-thiogalactopyranoside (IPTG). lac repressor encoded by lacI
   5339..5369    -  promoter       lac promoter: promoter for the E. coli lac operon
   5384..5405    -  protein_bind   CAP binding site: CAP binding activates transcription in the presence of cAMP. E. coli catabolite activator protein
   5418..5510    -  CDS            lacI (fragment): lac repressor; lacI; The lac repressor binds to the lac operator to inhibit transcription in E. coli. This inhibition can be relieved by adding lactose or isopropyl-β-D-thiogalactopyranoside (IPTG).
   5693..6281    -  rep_origin     ori: high-copy-number ColE1/pMB1/pBR322/pUC origin of replication
   6452..3       -  CDS            AmpR (across the origin): β-lactamase; bla; confers resistance to ampicillin, carbenicillin, and related antibiotics
