[The description below was written by a language model from this plasmid's Addgene catalogue record and pLannotate feature annotations shown in this document.]
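Description:
pCDH_CMV_HMGA_mKate2 is a lentiviral transfer plasmid for mammalian expression, built on the pCDH-CMV-MCS backbone. It is about 7.3 kb (the catalogue lists 7,290 bp; the sequenced record is 7,309 nt). It is propagated in E. coli through a high-copy ColE1/pUC-type origin and selected with ampicillin via the β-lactamase gene. The viral portion follows a third-generation layout. An RSV promoter is fused to a truncated HIV-1 5' LTR and drives genomic RNA synthesis in packaging cells. It is followed by the Ψ packaging signal with a partial gag sequence, the Rev response element for Rev-dependent nuclear export, and the cPPT/CTS element. A truncated 3' LTR closes the viral genome, and an SV40 polyadenylation signal and SV40 origin lie downstream of it. No mammalian selection marker is annotated, so transduced or transfected cells would be identified by fluorescence.

The payload is a CMV promoter-driven open reading frame encoding a truncated human TFAM (mitochondrial transcription factor A). The truncation retains only the mitochondrial targeting sequence (residues 1–42) and the HMGA domain, the first HMG box (residues 43–122). It is fused at its C terminus to the monomeric far-red fluorescent protein mKate2. A WPRE sits after the coding sequence to enhance transcript stability and expression. According to the depositor, the mKate2 sequence was taken from a commercial TFAM-RFP lentiviral plasmid.

The construct expresses a fluorescently labelled, mitochondrially targeted TFAM domain mutant in mammalian cells, by direct transfection or by lentiviral transduction. The associated work concerns the self-assembly of mitochondrial nucleoids by phase separation, where such truncations would help assign the contribution of individual TFAM domains.
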