Addgene plasmid #167334: pCDH_CMV_HMGA_mKate2
Purpose: Expresses mKate2 fused to TFAM HMGA mutant in mammalian cells
Depositing lab: Tom Misteli. Depositing organization: National Cancer Institute (NCI). Publication: Self-assembly of multi-component mitochondrial nucleoids via phase separation. Feric M, Demarest TG, Tian J, Croteau DL, Bohr VA, Misteli T. EMBO J. 2021 Mar 15;40(6):e107165. doi: 10.15252/embj.2020107165. Epub 2021 Feb 23. PubMed 33619770.
Backbone
  Vector backbone: pCDH-CMV-MCS
  Backbone manufacturer: Addgene
  Backbone size w/o insert (bp): 6227
  Total vector size (bp): 7290
  Vector type: Mammalian Expression, Lentiviral
Growth in bacteria
  Bacterial resistance: Ampicillin, 100 μg/mL
  Growth temperature: 37°C
  Growth strain: NEB Stable
  Copy number: High Copy
Gene/Insert
  Gene/Insert name: TFAM (alt name: Mitochondrial transcription factor A)
  Species: H. sapiens (human)
  Insert size (bp): 1089
  Mutation: Truncation mutant containing MTS (1-42) and HMGA domain (43-122)
  GenBank ID: NM_003201.3
  Entrez Gene: TFAM (a.k.a. MTDPS15, MTTF1, MTTFA, TCF6, TCF6L1, TCF6L2, TCF6L3)
  Promoter: CMV
  Tag / fusion protein: mKate2 (C terminal on insert)
  Cloning method: Restriction Enzyme; 5′ cloning site Xba (unknown if destroyed); 3′ cloning site EcoRI (unknown if destroyed)
  Sequencing primers: 5′ CGCAAATGGGCGGTAGGCGTG; 3′ CATAGCGTAAAAGGAGCAACA
Resource information
  A portion of this plasmid was derived from a plasmid made by: Applied Biological Materials Inc. (abm)
Terms and licenses: Academic/Nonprofit Terms; Industry Terms: Not Available to Industry
Depositor comments: The mKate2 gene was initially obtained from the commercially available plasmid: pLenti-GIII-CMV-TFAM-RFP-2A-Puro. Please visit https://www.biorxiv.org/content/10.1101/822858v4 for BioRxiv preprint
How to cite: pCDH_CMV_HMGA_mKate2 was a gift from Tom Misteli (Addgene plasmid # 167334 ; http://n2t.net/addgene:167334 ; RRID:Addgene_167334)
